>Addgene plasmid #111735 | pBacMam2-DiEx-LIC-N-flag_huntingtin_full-length_Q66 | addgene full sequence | sequence record 226804 | Addgene NGS Result
TTCTCTGTCACAGAATGAAAATTTTTCTGTCATCTCTTCGTTATTAATGTTTGTAATTGACTGAATATCA
ACGCTTATTTGCAGCCTGAATGGCGAATGGG
[124 nt withheld, positions 102-225]
C
[91 nt withheld, positions 227-317]
A
[49 nt withheld, positions 319-367]
CCTTTGACGTTGGAGTCCACGTTCTT
[37 nt withheld, positions 394-430]
ACCCTATCTCGGTCTATTCTTTTGATTTATAAGGGATTTTGCCGATTTCGGCCTATTGGTTAAAAAATGA
GCTGATTTAACAAAAATTTAACGCGAATTTTAACAAAATATTAACGCTTACAATTTAGGTGGCACTTTTC
GGGGAAATGTGCGCGGAACCCCTATTTGTTTATTTTTCTAAATACATTCAAATATGTATCCGCTCATGAG
ACAATAACCCTGATAAATGCTTCAATAATATTGAAAAAGGAAGAGTATGAGTATTCAACATTTCCGTGTC
GCCCTTATTCCCTTTTTTGCGGCATTTTGCCTTCCTGTTTTTGCTCACCCAGAAACGCTGGTGAAAGTAA
AAGATGCTGAAGATCAGTTGGGTGCACGAGTGGGTTACATCGAACTGGATCTCAACAGCGGTAAGATCCT
TGAGAGTTTTCGCCCCGAAGAACGTTTTCCAATGATGAGCACTTTTAAAGTTCTGCTATGTGGCGCGGTA
TTATCCCGTATTGACGCCGGGCAAGAGCAACTCGGTCGCCGCATACACTATTCTCAGAATGACTTGGTTG
AGTACTCACCAGTCACAGAAAAGCATCTTACGGATGGCATGACAGTAAGAGAATTATGCAGTGCTGCCAT
AACCATGAGTGATAACACTGCGGCCAACTTACTTCTGACAACGATCGGAGGACCGAAGGAGCTAACCGCT
TTTTTGCACAACATGGGGGATCATGTAACTCGCCTTGATCGTTGGGAACCGGAGCTGAATGAAGCCATAC
CAAACGACGAGCGTGACACCACGATGCCTGTAGCAATGGCAACAACGTTGCGCAAACTATTAACTGGCGA
ACTACTTACTCTAGCTTCCCGGCAACAATTAATAGACTGGATGGAGGCGGATAAAGTTGCAGGACCACTT
CTGCGCTCGGCCCTTCCGGCTGGCTGGTTTATTGCTGATAAATCTGGAGCCGGTGAGCGTGGGTCTCGCG
GTATCATTGCAGCACTGGGGCCAGATGGTAAGCCCTCCCGTATCGTAGTTATCTACACGACGGGGAGTCA
GGCAACTATGGATGAACGAAATAGACAGATCGCTGAGATAGGTGCCTCACTGATTAAGCATTGGTAACTG
TCAGACCAAGTTTACTCATATATACTTTAGATTGATTTAAAACTTCATTTTTAATTTAAAAGGATCTAGG
TGAAGATCCTTTTTGATAATCTCATGACCAAAATCCCTTAACGTGAGTTTTCGTTCCACTGAGCGTCAGA
CCCCGTAGAAAAGATCAAAGGATCTTCTTGAGATCCTTTTTTTCTGCGCGTAATCTGCTGCTTGCAAACA
AAAAAACCACCGCTACCAGCGGTGGTTTGTTTGCCGGATCAAGAGCTACCAACTCTTTTTCCGAAGGTAA
CTGGCTTCAGCAGAGCGCAGATACCAAATACTGTTCTTCTAGTGTAGCCGTAGTTAGGCCACCACTTCAA
GAACTCTGTAGCACCGCCTACATACCTCGCTCTGCTAATCCTGTTACCAGTGGCTGCTGCCAGTGGCGAT
AAGTCGTGTCTTACCGGGTTGGACTCAAGACGATAGTTACCGGATAAGGCGCAGCGGTCGGGCTGAACGG
GGGGTTCGTGCACACAGCCCAGCTTGGAGCGAACGACCTACACCGAACTGAGATACCTACAGCGTGAGCT
ATGAGAAAGCGCCACGCTTCCCGAAGGGAGAAAGGCGGACAGGTATCCGGTAAGCGGCAGGGTCGGAACA
GGAGAGCGCACGAGGGAGCTTCCAGGGGGAAACGCCTGGTATCTTTATAGTCCTGTCGGGTTTCGCCACC
TCTGACTTGAGCGTCGATTTTTGTGATGCTCGTCAGGGGGGCGGAGCCTATGGAAAAACGCCAGCAACGC
GGCCTTTTTACGGTTCCTGGCCTTTTGCTGGCCTTTTGCTCACATGTTCTTTCCTGCGTTATCCCCTGAT
TCTGTGGATAACCGTATTACCGCCTTTGAGTGAGCTGATACCGCTCGCCGCAGCCGAACGACCGAGCGCA
GCGAGTCAGTGAGCGAGGAAGCGGAAGAGCGCCTGATGCGGTATTTTCTCCTTACGCATCTGTGCGGTAT
TTCACACCGCATAGACCAGCCGCGTAACCTGGCAAAATCGGTTACGGTTGAGTAATAAATGGATGCCCTG
CGTAAGCGGGTGTGGGCGGACAATAAAGTCTTAAACTGAACAAAATAGATCTAAACTATGACAATAAAGT
CTTAAACTAGACAGAATAGTTGTAAACTGAAATCAGTCCAGTTATGCTGTGAAAAAGCATACTGGACTTT
TGTTATGGCTAAAGCAAACTCTTCATTTTCTGAAGTGCAAATTGCCCGTCGTATTAAAGAGGGGCGTGGC
CAAGGGCATGGTAAAGACTATATTCGCGGCGTTGTGACAATTTACCGAACAACTCCGCGGCCGGGAAGCC
GATCTCGGCTTGAACGAATTGTTAGGTGGCGGTACTTGGGTCGATATCAAAGTGCATCACTTCTTCCCGT
ATGCCCAACTTTGTATAGAGAGCCACTGCGGGATCGTCACCGTAATCTGCTTGCACGTAGATCACATAAG
CACCAAGCGCGTTGGCCTCATGCTTCAAGAGATTGATGAGCGCGGTGGCAATGCCCTGCCTCCGGTGCTC
GCCGGAGACTGCGAGATCATAGATATAGATCTCACTACGCGGCTGCTCAAACTTGGGCAGAACGTAAGCC
GCGAGAGCGCCAACAACCGCTTCTTGGTCGAAGGCAGCAAGCGCGATGAATGTCTTACTACGGAGCAAGT
TCCCGAGGTAATCGGAGTCCGGCTGATGTTGGGAGTAGGTGGCTACGTCTCCGAACTCACGACCGAAAAG
ATCAAGAGCAGCCCGCATGGATTTGACTTGGTCAGGGCCGAGCCTACATGTGCGAATGATGCCCATACTT
GAGCCACCTAACTTTGTTTTAGGGCGACTGCCCTGCTGCGTAACATCGTTGCTGCTGCGTAACATCGTTG
CTGCTCCATAACATCAAACATCGACCCACGGCGTAACGCGCTTGCTGCTTGGATGCCCGAGGCATAGACT
GTACAAAAAAACAGTCATAACAAGCCATGAAAACCGCCACTGCGCCGTTACCACCGCTGCGTTCGGTCAA
GGTTCTGGACCAGTTGCGTGAGCGCATACGCTACTTGCATTACAGTTTACGAACCGAACAGGCTTATGTC
AACTGGGTTCGTGCCTTCATCCGTTTCCACGGTGTGCGTCACCCGGCAACCTTGGGCAGCAGCGAAGTCG
AGGCATTTCTGTCCTGGCTGGCGAACGAGCGCAAGGTTTCGGTCTCCACGCATCGTCAGGCATTGGCGGC
CTTGCTGTTCTTCTACGGCAAGGTGCTGTGCACGGATCTGCCCTTGCTTCAGGAGATCGGTAGACCTCGG
CCGTCGCGGCGCTTGCCGGTGGTGCTGACCCCGGATGAAGTGGTTCGCATCCTCGGTTTTCTGGAAGGCG
AGCATCGTTTGTTCGCCCAGGACTCTAGCTATAGTTCTAGTGGTTGGCTACGTACCCGTAGTGGCTATGG
CAGGGCTTGCCGCCCCGACGTTGGCTGCGAGCCCTGGGCCTTCACCCGAACTTGGGGGTTGGGGTGGGGA
AAAGGAAGAAACGCGGGCGTATTGGTCCCAATGGGGTCTCGGTGGGGTATCGACAGAGTGCCAGCCCTGG
GACCGAACCCCGCGTTTATGAACAAACGACCCAACACCCGTGCGTTTTATTCTGTCTTTTTATTGCCGTC
ATAGCGCGGGTTCCTTCCGGTATTGTCTCCTTCCGTGTTTCAGTTAGCCTCCCCCATCTCCCGGTACCGC
ATGCGGATCTGTACGGGCCAGATATACGCGTTGACATTGATTATTGACTAGTTATTAATAGTAATCAATT
ACGGGGTCATTAGTTCATAGCCCATATATGGAGTTCCGCGTTACATAACTTACGGTAAATGGCCCGCCTG
GCTGACCGCCCAACGACCCCCGCCCATTGACGTCAATAATGACGTATGTTCCCATAGTAACGCCAATAGG
GACTTTCCATTGACGTCAATGGGTGGAGTATTTACGGTAAACTGCCCACTTGGCAGTACATCAAGTGTAT
CATATGCCAAGTACGCCCCCTATTGACGTCAATGACGGTAAATGGCCCGCCTGGCATTATGCCCAGTACA
TGACCTTATGGGACTTTCCTACTTGGCAGTACATCTACGTATTAGTCATCGCTATTACCATGGTGATGCG
GTTTTGGCAGTACATCAATGGGCGTGGATAGCGGTTTGACTCACGGGGATTTCCAAGTCTCCACCCCATT
GACGTCAATGGGAGTTTGTTTTGGCACCAAAATCAACGGGACTTTCCAAAATGTCGTAACAACTCCGCCC
CATTGACGCAAATGGGCGGTAGGCGTGTACGGTGGGAGGTCTATATAAGCAGAGCTCTCTGGCTAACTAG
AGAACCCACTGCTTACTGGCTTATCGAATACGGACCTTTAATTCAACCCAACACAATATATTATAGTTAA
ATAAGAATTATTATCAAATCATTTGTATATTAATTAAAATACTATACTGTAAATTACATTTTATTTACAA
TCACTCGACGGATCCTTAAGAAGGAGATATACTATGGACTACAAAGACGATGACGACAAGATGGCGACCC
TGGAAAAGCTGATGAAGGCCTTCGAGTCCCTCAAGTCCTTCCAACAGCAGCAACAGCAACAACAGCAGCA
ACAGCAACAACAGCAGCAACAGCAACAACAGCAGCAACAGCAACAACAGCAGCAACAGCAACAACAGCAG
CAACAGCAACAACAGCAGCAACAGCAACAACAGCAGCAACAGCAACAACAGCAGCAACAGCAACAACAGC
AGCAACAGCAACAACAGCAGCAACAGCAACCGCCACCGCCGCCGCCGCCGCCGCCGCCTCCTCAGCTTCC
TCAGCCGCCGCCGCAGGCACAGCCGCTGCTGCCTCAGCCGCAGCCGCCCCCGCCGCCGCCCCCGCCGCCA
CCCGGCCCGGCTGTGGCTGAGGAGCCGCTGCACCGACCAAAGAAAGAACTTTCAGCTACCAAGAAAGACC
GTGTGAATCATTGTCTGACAATATGTGAAAACATAGTGGCACAGTCTGTCAGAAATTCTCCAGAATTTCA
GAAACTTCTGGGCATCGCTATGGAACTTTTTCTGCTGTGCAGTGATGACGCAGAGTCAGATGTCAGGATG
GTGGCTGACGAATGCCTCAACAAAGTTATCAAAGCTTTGATGGATTCTAATCTTCCAAGGTTACAGCTCG
AGCTCTATAAGGAAATTAAAAAGAATGGTGCCCCTCGGAGTTTGCGTGCTGCCCTGTGGAGGTTTGCTGA
GCTGGCTCACCTGGTTCGGCCTCAGAAATGCAGGCCTTACCTGGTGAACCTTCTGCCGTGCCTGACTCGA
ACAAGCAAGAGACCCGAAGAATCAGTCCAGGAGACCTTGGCTGCAGCTGTTCCCAAAATTATGGCTTCTT
TTGGCAATTTTGCAAATGACAATGAAATTAAGGTTTTGTTAAAGGCCTTCATAGCGAACCTGAAGTCAAG
CTCCCCCACCATTCGGCGGACAGCGGCTGGATCAGCAGTGAGCATCTGCCAGCACTCAAGAAGGACACAA
TATTTCTATAGTTGGCTACTAAATGTGCTCTTAGGCTTACTCGTTCCTGTCGAGGATGAACACTCCACTC
TGCTGATTCTTGGCGTGCTGCTCACCCTGAGGTATTTGGTGCCCTTGCTGCAGCAGCAGGTCAAGGACAC
AAGCCTGAAAGGCAGCTTCGGAGTGACAAGGAAAGAAATGGAAGTCTCTCCTTCTGCAGAGCAGCTTGTC
CAGGTTTATGAACTGACGTTACATCATACACAGCACCAAGACCACAATGTTGTGACCGGAGCCCTGGAGC
TGTTGCAGCAGCTCTTCAGAACGCCTCCACCCGAGCTTCTGCAAACCCTGACCGCAGTCGGGGGCATTGG
GCAGCTCACCGCTGCTAAGGAGGAGTCTGGTGGCCGAAGCCGTAGTGGGAGTATTGTGGAACTTATAGCT
GGAGGGGGTTCCTCATGCAGCCCTGTCCTTTCAAGAAAACAAAAAGGCAAAGTGCTCTTAGGAGAAGAAG
AAGCCTTGGAGGATGACTCTGAATCGAGATCGGATGTCAGCAGCTCTGCCTTAACAGCCTCAGTGAAGGA
TGAGATCAGTGGAGAGCTGGCTGCTTCTTCAGGGGTTTCCACTCCAGGGTCAGCAGGTCATGACATCATC
ACAGAACAGCCACGGTCACAGCACACACTGCAGGCGGACTCAGTGGATCTGGCCAGCTGTGACTTGACAA
GCTCTGCCACTGATGGGGATGAGGAGGATATCTTGAGCCACAGCTCCAGCCAGGTCAGCGCCGTCCCATC
TGACCCTGCCATGGACCTGAATGATGGGACCCAGGCCTCGTCGCCCATCAGCGACAGCTCCCAGACCACC
ACCGAAGGGCCTGATTCAGCTGTTACCCCTTCAGACAGTTCTGAAATTGTGTTAGACGGTACCGACAACC
AGTATTTGGGCCTGCAGATTGGACAGCCCCAGGATGAAGATGAGGAAGCCACAGGTATTCTTCCTGATGA
AGCCTCGGAGGCCTTCAGGAACTCTTCCATGGCCCTTCAACAGGCACATTTATTGAAAAACATGAGTCAC
TGCAGGCAGCCTTCTGACAGCAGTGTTGATAAATTTGTGTTGAGAGATGAAGCTACTGAACCGGGTGATC
AAGAAAACAAGCCTTGCCGCATCAAAGGTGACATTGGACAGTCCACTGATGATGACTCTGCACCTCTTGT
CCATTGTGTCCGCCTTTTATCTGCTTCGTTTTTGCTAACAGGGGGAAAAAATGTGCTGGTTCCGGACAGG
GATGTGAGGGTCAGCGTGAAGGCCCTGGCCCTCAGCTGTGTGGGAGCAGCTGTGGCCCTCCACCCGGAAT
CTTTCTTCAGCAAACTCTATAAAGTTCCTCTTGACACCACGGAATACCCTGAGGAACAGTATGTCTCAGA
CATCTTGAACTACATCGATCATGGAGACCCACAGGTTCGAGGAGCCACTGCCATTCTCTGTGGGACCCTC
ATCTGCTCCATCCTCAGCAGGTCCCGCTTCCACGTGGGAGATTGGATGGGCACCATTAGAACCCTCACAG
GAAATACATTTTCTTTGGCGGATTGCATTCCTTTGCTGCGGAAAACACTGAAGGATGAGTCTTCTGTTAC
TTGCAAGTTAGCTTGTACAGCTGTGAGGAACTGTGTCATGAGTCTCTGCAGCAGCAGCTACAGTGAGTTA
GGACTGCAGCTGATCATCGATGTGCTGACTCTGAGGAACAGTTCCTATTGGCTGGTGAGGACAGAGCTTC
TGGAAACCCTTGCAGAGATTGACTTCAGGCTGGTGAGCTTTTTGGAGGCAAAAGCAGAAAACTTACACAG
AGGGGCTCATCATTATACAGGGCTTTTAAAACTGCAAGAACGAGTGCTCAATAATGTTGTCATCCATTTG
CTTGGAGATGAAGACCCCAGGGTGCGACATGTTGCCGCAGCATCACTAATTAGGCTTGTCCCAAAGCTGT
TTTATAAATGTGACCAAGGACAAGCTGATCCAGTAGTGGCCGTGGCAAGAGATCAAAGCAGTGTTTACCT
GAAACTTCTCATGCATGAGACGCAGCCTCCATCTCATTTCTCCGTCAGCACAATAACCAGAATATATAGA
GGCTATAACCTACTACCAAGCATAACAGACGTCACTATGGAAAATAACCTTTCAAGAGTTATTGCAGCAG
TTTCTCATGAACTAATCACATCAACCACCAGAGCACTCACATTTGGATGCTGTGAAGCTTTGTGTCTTCT
TTCCACTGCCTTCCCAGTTTGCATTTGGAGTTTAGGTTGGCACTGTGGAGTGCCTCCACTGAGTGCCTCA
GATGAGTCTAGGAAGAGCTGTACCGTTGGGATGGCCACAATGATTCTGACCCTGCTCTCGTCAGCTTGGT
TCCCATTGGATCTCTCAGCCCATCAAGATGCTTTGATTTTGGCCGGAAACTTGCTTGCAGCCAGTGCTCC
CAAATCTCTGAGAAGTTCATGGGCCTCTGAAGAAGAAGCCAACCCAGCAGCCACCAAGCAAGAGGAGGTC
TGGCCAGCCCTGGGGGACCGGGCCCTGGTGCCCATGGTGGAGCAGCTCTTCTCTCACCTGCTGAAGGTGA
TTAACATTTGTGCCCACGTCCTGGATGACGTGGCTCCTGGACCCGCAATAAAGGCAGCCTTGCCTTCTCT
AACAAACCCCCCTTCTCTAAGTCCCATCCGACGAAAGGGGAAGGAGAAAGAACCAGGAGAACAAGCATCT
GTACCGTTGAGTCCCAAGAAAGGCAGTGAGGCCAGTGCAGCTTCTAGACAATCTGATACCTCAGGTCCTG
TTACAACAAGTAAATCCTCATCACTGGGGAGTTTCTATCATCTTCCTTCATACCTCAAACTGCATGATGT
CCTGAAAGCTACACACGCTAACTACAAGGTCACGCTGGATCTTCAGAACAGCACGGAAAAGTTTGGAGGG
TTTCTTCGCTCAGCCTTGGATGTTCTTTCTCAGATACTAGAGCTGGCCACACTGCAGGACATTGGGAAGT
GTGTTGAAGAGATCCTAGGATACCTGAAATCCTGCTTTAGTCGAGAACCAATGATGGCAACTGTTTGTGT
TCAACAATTGTTGAAGACTCTCTTTGGCACAAACTTGGCCTCCCAGTTTGATGGCTTATCTTCCAACCCC
AGCAAGTCACAAGGCCGAGCACAGCGCCTTGGCTCCTCCAGTGTGAGGCCAGGCTTGTACCACTACTGCT
TCATGGCCCCGTACACCCACTTCACCCAGGCCCTCGCTGACGCCAGCCTGAGGAACATGGTGCAGGCGGA
GCAGGAGAACGACACCTCGGGATGGTTTGATGTCCTCCAGAAAGTGTCTACCCAGTTGAAGACAAACCTC
ACGAGTGTCACAAAGAACCGTGCAGATAAGAATGCTATTCATAATCACATTCGTTTGTTTGAACCTCTTG
TTATAAAAGCTTTAAAACAGTACACGACTACAACATGTGTGCAGTTACAGAAGCAGGTTTTAGATTTGCT
GGCGCAGCTGGTTCAGTTACGGGTTAATTACTGTCTTCTGGATTCAGATCAGGTGTTTATTGGCTTTGTA
TTGAAACAGTTTGAATACATTGAAGTGGGCCAGTTCAGGGAATCAGAGGCAATCATTCCAAACATCTTTT
TCTTCTTGGTATTACTATCTTATGAACGCTATCATTCAAAACAGATCATTGGAATTCCTAAAATCATTCA
GCTCTGTGATGGCATCATGGCCAGTGGAAGGAAGGCTGTGACACATGCCATACCGGCTCTGCAGCCCATA
GTCCACGACCTCTTTGTATTAAGAGGAACAAATAAAGCTGATGCAGGAAAAGAGCTTGAAACCCAAAAAG
AGGTGGTGGTGTCAATGTTACTGAGACTCATCCAGTACCATCAGGTGTTGGAGATGTTCATTCTTGTCCT
GCAGCAGTGCCACAAGGAGAATGAAGACAAGTGGAAGCGACTGTCTCGACAGATAGCTGACATCATCCTC
CCAATGTTAGCCAAACAGCAGATGCACATTGACTCTCATGAAGCCCTTGGAGTGTTAAATACATTATTTG
AGATTTTGGCCCCTTCCTCCCTCCGTCCGGTAGACATGCTTTTACGGAGTATGTTCGTCACTCCAAACAC
AATGGCGTCCGTGAGCACTGTTCAACTGTGGATATCGGGAATTCTGGCCATTTTGAGGGTTCTGATTTCC
CAGTCAACTGAAGATATTGTTCTTTCTCGTATTCAGGAGCTCTCCTTCTCTCCGTATTTAATCTCCTGTA
CAGTAATTAATAGGTTAAGAGATGGGGACAGTACTTCAACGCTAGAAGAACACAGTGAAGGGAAACAAAT
AAAGAATTTGCCAGAAGAAACATTTTCAAGGTTTCTATTACAACTGGTTGGTATTCTTTTAGAAGACATT
GTTACAAAACAGCTGAAGGTGGAAATGAGTGAGCAGCAACATACTTTCTATTGCCAGGAACTAGGCACAC
TGCTAATGTGTCTGATCCACATCTTCAAGTCTGGAATGTTCCGGAGAATCACAGCAGCTGCCACTAGGCT
GTTCCGCAGTGATGGCTGTGGCGGCAGTTTCTACACCCTGGACAGCTTGAACTTGCGGGCTCGTTCCATG
ATCACCACCCACCCGGCCCTGGTGCTGCTCTGGTGTCAGATACTGCTGCTTGTCAACCACACCGACTACC
GCTGGTGGGCAGAAGTGCAGCAGACCCCGAAAAGACACAGTCTGTCCAGCACAAAGTTACTTAGTCCCCA
GATGTCTGGAGAAGAGGAGGATTCTGACTTGGCAGCCAAACTTGGAATGTGCAATAGAGAAATAGTACGA
AGAGGGGCTCTCATTCTCTTCTGTGATTATGTCTGTCAGAACCTCCATGACTCCGAGCACTTAACGTGGC
TCATTGTAAATCACATTCAAGATCTGATCAGCCTTTCCCACGAGCCTCCAGTACAGGACTTCATCAGTGC
CGTTCATCGGAACTCTGCTGCCAGCGGCCTGTTCATCCAGGCAATTCAGTCTCGTTGTGAAAACCTTTCA
ACTCCAACCATGCTGAAGAAAACTCTTCAGTGCTTGGAGGGGATCCATCTCAGCCAGTCGGGAGCTGTGC
TCACGCTGTATGTGGACAGGCTTCTGTGCACCCCTTTCCGTGTGCTGGCTCGCATGGTCGACATCCTTGC
TTGTCGCCGGGTAGAAATGCTTCTGGCTGCAAATTTACAGAGCAGCATGGCCCAGTTGCCAATGGAAGAA
CTCAACAGAATCCAGGAATACCTTCAGAGCAGCGGGCTCGCTCAGAGACACCAAAGGCTCTATTCCCTGC
TGGACAGGTTTCGTCTCTCCACCATGCAAGACTCACTTAGTCCCTCTCCTCCAGTCTCTTCCCACCCGCT
GGACGGGGATGGGCACGTGTCACTGGAAACAGTGAGTCCGGACAAAGACTGGTACGTTCATCTTGTCAAA
TCCCAGTGTTGGACCAGGTCAGATTCTGCACTGCTGGAAGGTGCAGAGCTGGTGAATCGGATTCCTGCTG
AAGATATGAATGCCTTCATGATGAACTCGGAGTTCAACCTAAGCCTGCTAGCTCCATGCTTAAGCCTAGG
GATGAGTGAAATTTCTGGTGGCCAGAAGAGTGCCCTTTTTGAAGCAGCCCGTGAGGTGACTCTGGCCCGT
GTGAGCGGCACCGTGCAGCAGCTCCCTGCTGTCCATCATGTCTTCCAGCCCGAGCTGCCTGCAGAACCGG
CGGCCTACTGGAGCAAGTTGAATGATCTGTTTGGGGATGCTGCACTGTATCAGTCCCTGCCCACTCTGGC
CCGGGCCCTGGCACAGTACCTGGTGGTGGTCTCCAAACTGCCCAGTCATTTGCACCTTCCTCCTGAGAAA
GAGAAGGACATTGTGAAATTCGTGGTGGCAACCCTTGAGGCCCTGTCCTGGCATTTGATCCATGAGCAGA
TCCCGCTGAGTCTGGATCTCCAGGCAGGGCTGGACTGCTGCTGCCTGGCCCTGCAGCTGCCTGGCCTCTG
GAGCGTGGTCTCCTCCACAGAGTTTGTGACCCACGCCTGCTCCCTCATCCACTGTGTGCACTTCATCCTG
GAGGCCGTTGCAGTGCAGCCTGGAGAGCAGCTTCTTAGTCCAGAAAGAAGGACAAATACCCCAAAAGCCA
TCAGCGAGGAGGAGGAGGAAGTAGATCCAAACACACAGAATCCTAAGTATATCACTGCAGCCTGTGAGAT
GGTGGCAGAAATGGTGGAGTCTCTGCAGTCGGTGTTGGCCTTGGGTCATAAAAGGAATAGCGGCGTGCCG
GCGTTTCTCACGCCATTGCTCAGGAACATCATCATCAGCCTGGCCCGCCTGCCCCTTGTCAACAGCTACA
CACGTGTGCCCCCACTGGTGTGGAAGCTTGGATGGTCACCCAAACCGGGAGGGGATTTTGGCACAGCATT
CCCTGAGATCCCCGTGGAGTTCCTCCAGGAAAAGGAAGTCTTTAAGGAGTTCATCTACCGCATCAACACA
CTAGGCTGGACCAGTCGTACTCAGTTTGAAGAAACTTGGGCCACCCTCCTTGGTGTCCTGGTGACGCAGC
CCCTCGTGATGGAGCAGGAGGAGAGCCCACCAGAAGAAGACACAGAGAGGACCCAGATCAACGTCCTGGC
CGTGCAGGCCATCACCTCACTGGTGCTCAGTGCAATGACTGTGCCTGTGGCCGGCAACCCAGCTGTAAGC
TGCTTGGAGCAGCAGCCCCGGAACAAGCCTCTGAAAGCTCTCGACACCAGGTTTGGGAGGAAGCTGAGCA
TTATCAGAGGGATTGTGGAGCAAGAGATTCAAGCAATGGTTTCAAAGAGAGAGAATATTGCCACCCATCA
TTTATATCAGGCATGGGATCCTGTCCCTTCTCTGTCTCCGGCTACTACAGGTGCCCTCATCAGCCACGAG
AAGCTGCTGCTGCAGATCAACCCCGAGCGGGAGCTGGGGAGCATGAGCTACAAACTCGGCCAGGTGTCCA
TACACTCCGTGTGGCTAGGGAACAGCATCACACCCCTGAGGGAGGAGGAATGGGACGAGGAAGAGGAGGA
GGAGGCCGACGCCCCTGCACCTTCGTCACCACCCACGTCTCCAGTCAACTCCAGGAAACACCGGGCTGGA
GTTGACATCCACTCCTGTTCGCAGTTTTTGCTTGAGTTGTACAGCCGCTGGATCCTGCCGTCCAGCTCAG
CCAGGAGGACCCCGGCCATCCTGATCAGTGAGGTGGTCAGATCCCTTCTAGTGGTCTCAGACTTGTTCAC
CGAGCGCAACCAGTTTGAGCTGATGTATGTGACGCTGACAGAACTGCGAAGGGTGCACCCTTCAGAAGAC
GAGATCCTCGCTCAGTACCTGGTGCCTGCCACCTGCAAGGCAGCTGCCGTCCTTGGGATGGACAAGGCCG
TGGCGGAGCCTGTCAGCCGCCTGCTGGAGAGCACGCTCAGGAGCAGCCACCTGCCCAGCAGGGTTGGAGC
CCTGCACGGCATCCTCTATGTGCTGGAGTGCGACCTGCTGGACGACACTGCCAAGCAGCTCATCCCGGTC
ATCAGCGACTATCTCCTCTCCAACCTGAAAGGGATCGCCCACTGCGTGAACATTCACAGCCAGCAGCACG
TACTGGTCATGTGTGCCACTGCGTTTTACCTCATTGAGAACTATCCTCTGGACGTAGGGCCGGAATTTTC
AGCATCAATAATACAGATGTGTGGGGTGATGCTGTCTGGAAGTGAGGAGTCCACCCCCTCCATCATTTAC
CACTGTGCCCTCAGAGGCCTGGAGCGCCTCCTGCTCTCTGAGCAGCTCTCCCGCCTGGATGCAGAATCGC
TGGTCAAGCTGAGTGTGGACAGAGTGAACGTGCACAGCCCGCACCGGGCCATGGCGGCTCTGGGCCTGAT
GCTCACCTGCATGTACACAGGAAAGGAGAAAGTCAGTCCGGGTAGAACTTCAGACCCTAATCCTGCAGCC
CCCGACAGCGAGTCAGTGATTGTTGCTATGGAGCGGGTATCTGTTCTTTTTGATAGGATCAGGAAAGGCT
TTCCTTGTGAAGCCAGAGTGGTGGCCAGGATCCTGCCCCAGTTTCTAGACGACTTCTTCCCACCCCAGGA
CATCATGAACAAAGTCATCGGAGAGTTTCTGTCCAACCAGCAGCCATACCCCCAGTTCATGGCCACCGTG
GTGTATAAGGTGTTTCAGACTCTGCACAGCACCGGGCAGTCGTCCATGGTCCGGGACTGGGTCATGCTGT
CCCTCTCCAACTTCACGCAGAGGGCCCCGGTCGCCATGGCCACGTGGAGCCTCTCCTGCTTCTTTGTCAG
CGCGTCCACCAGCCCGTGGGTCGCGGCGATCCTCCCACATGTCATCAGCAGGATGGGCAAGCTGGAGCAG
GTGGACGTGAACCTTTTCTGCCTGGTCGCCACAGACTTCTACAGACACCAGATAGAGGAGGAGCTCGACC
GCAGGGCCTTCCAGTCTGTGCTTGAGGTGGTTGCAGCCCCAGGAAGCCCATATCACCGGCTGCTGACTTG
TTTACGAAATGTCCACAAGGTCACCACCTGCTAAAACCTCTACTTCCAATCGCACCATCATCACCATCAC
CATCACCACCATGATTACAAGGATGACGACGATAAGTGAGGCGGCCGCCAACTTGATATCAAGCTTATCG
ATAATCAACCTCTGGATTACAAAATTTGTGAAAGATTGACTGGTATTCTTAACTATGTTGCTCCTTTTAC
GCTATGTGGATACGCTGCTTTAATGCCTTTGTATCATGCTATTGCTTCCCGTATGGCTTTCATTTTCTCC
TCCTTGTATAAATCCTGGTTGCTGTCTCTTTATGAGGAGTTGTGGCCCGTTGTCAGGCAACGTGGCGTGG
TGTGCACTGTGTTTGCTGACGCAACCCCCACTGGTTGGGGCATTGCCACCACCTGTCAGCTCCTTTCCGG
GACTTTCGCTTTCCCCCTCCCTATTGCCACGGCGGAACTCATCGCCGCCTGCCTTGCCCGCTGCTGGACA
GGGGCTCGGCTGTTGGGCACTGACAATTCCGTGGTGTTGTCGGGGAAATCATCGTCCTTTCCTTGGCTGC
TCGCCTGTGTTGCCACCTGGATTCTGCGCGGGACGTCCTTCTGCTACGTCCCTTCGGCCCTCAATCCAGC
GGACCTTCCTTCCCGCGGGCGCCCCCCTCCTCACGGCGAGCGAAGCTTGTCGAGAAGTACTAGAGGATCT
CTAGAGCCTGCAGTCTCGACAAGCTTGTCGAGAAGTACTAGAGGATCATAATCAGCCATACCACATTTGT
AGAGGTTTTACTTGCTTTAAAAAACCTCCCACACCTCCCCCTGAACCTGAAACATAAAATGAATGCAATT
GTTGTTGTTAACTTGTTTATTGCAGCTTATAATGGTTACAAATAAAGCAATAGCATCACAAATTTCACAA
ATAAAGCATTTTTTTCACTGCATTCTAGTTGTGGTTTGTCCAAACTCATCAATGTATCTTATCATGTCTG
GATCTGATCACTGCTTGAGCCTAGGAGATCCGAACCAGATAAGTGAAATCTAGTTCCAAACTATTTTGTC
ATTTTTAATTTTCGTATTAGCTTACGACGCTACACCCAGTTCCCATCTATTTTGTCACTCTTCCCTAAAT
AATCCTTAAAAACTCCATTTCCACCCCTCCCAGTTCCCAACTATTTTGTCCGCCCACAGCGGGGCATTTT
TCTTCCTGTTATGTTTTTAATCAAACATCCTGCCAACTCCATGTGACAAACCGTCATCTTCGGCTACTTT
Features (pLannotate 1.2.2; 22 found; start..end, strand, type, name):
    102..556     +  rep_origin     f1 ori (sequence partly withheld): f1 bacteriophage origin of replication; arrow indicates direction of (+) strand synthesis
    582..686     +  promoter       AmpR promoter: bla
    687..1547    +  CDS            AmpR: β-lactamase; bla; confers resistance to ampicillin, carbenicillin, and related antibiotics
   1718..2306    +  rep_origin     ori: high-copy-number ColE1/pMB1/pBR322/pUC origin of replication
   2492..2543    -  misc_feature   bom (fragment): basis of mobility region from pBR322
   2611..2835    -  mobile_element Tn7R: mini-Tn7 element (right end of the Tn7 transposon) Tn7
   2902..3435    -  CDS            GmR: gentamycin acetyltransferase; aacC1; confers resistance to gentamycin
   3624..3652    -  promoter       Pc promoter: intI1 (promoter lies within the coding sequence); class 1 integron promoter
   3630..3989    -  CDS            YPR2_ECOLX (fragment): Protein predicted: Swiss-Prot protein existence level 4. From Escherichia coli.
   4160..4208    -  polyA_signal   HSV TK poly(A) signal: herpes simplex virus thymidine kinase polyadenylation signal (Cole and Stacy, 1985)
   4313..4692    +  enhancer       CMV enhancer: human cytomegalovirus immediate early enhancer
   4693..4896    +  promoter       CMV promoter: human cytomegalovirus (CMV) immediate early promoter
   4892..4925    +  LTR            5' LTR (truncated) (fragment): truncated 5' long terminal repeat (LTR) from HIV-1
   4943..5052    +  promoter       p10 promoter: baculovirus promoter for expression in insect cells
   5111..14671   +  CDS            HTT: HD_HUMAN - Also known as HD, IT15. Experimental evidence at protein level: Swiss-Prot protein existence level 1. [Huntingtin, myristoylated N-terminal fragment]: Promotes the formation of autophagic vesicles. From Homo sapiens (Human).
  14699..14718   +  CDS            7xHis (fragment): 6xHis affinity tag
  14723..14746   +  CDS            3xFLAG (fragment): three tandem FLAG® epitope tags
  14765..14783   +  misc_feature   MCS (fragment): pBluescript multiple cloning site
  14783..15288   +  misc_feature   WPRE (fragment): woodchuck hepatitis virus posttranscriptional regulatory element
  15384..15467   +  CDS            large T antigen (fragment): large T antigen from SV40 (simian virus 40)
  15490..15624   +  polyA_signal   SV40 poly(A) signal: SV40 polyadenylation signal
  15653..15818   -  mobile_element Tn7L: mini-Tn7 element (left end of the Tn7 transposon) Tn7
