[The description below was written by a language model from this plasmid's Addgene catalogue record and pLannotate feature annotations shown in this document.]
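Description:
pBacMam2-DiEx-LIC-N-flag_huntingtin_full-length_Q66 is a roughly 15.9 kb baculovirus transfer vector built on the pBacMam2-DiEx-LIC backbone for producing full-length human huntingtin (HTT) in both insect and mammalian cells. In bacteria it is maintained by a high-copy ColE1/pUC-type origin with ampicillin resistance (bla), and it also carries an f1 origin. The expression cassette, together with a gentamicin acetyltransferase marker driven by the Pc integron promoter, lies between Tn7R and Tn7L mini-Tn7 ends. This is the arrangement used to transpose a cassette into a baculovirus bacmid to generate recombinant virus.

The payload is the 9,561 bp HTT open reading frame carrying an expanded polyglutamine tract of 66 residues (Q66), inserted by ligation-independent cloning. It sits downstream of a tandem dual-promoter arrangement: the CMV immediate-early enhancer/promoter followed by the baculoviral p10 promoter. The same virus can therefore drive expression from p10 in infected insect cells and from CMV in transduced mammalian cells (the BacMam approach). A WPRE fragment and an SV40 polyadenylation signal follow the coding region to enhance transcript processing and expression. An HSV TK poly(A) signal is also annotated, on the opposite strand upstream of the CMV enhancer.

The catalogue entry records an N-terminal FLAG tag. The automated annotation detects only short His-tag and FLAG fragments downstream of the HTT coding sequence and no FLAG feature upstream, so whether those downstream elements are translated is not resolved by the record.

The construct belongs to a toolkit of wild-type and mutant huntingtin expression vectors intended for scalable eukaryotic production and characterisation of the protein.
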