Addgene plasmid #111735: pBacMam2-DiEx-LIC-N-flag_huntingtin_full-length_Q66
Purpose: Baculovirus transfer vector for expression of huntingtin protein in insect and mammalian cellscells as well as in mammalian cells
Depositing lab: Cheryl Arrowsmith. Publication: Design and characterization of mutant and wildtype huntingtin proteins produced from a toolkit of scalable eukaryotic expression systems. Harding RJ, Loppnau P, Ackloo S, Lemak A, Hutchinson A, Hunt B, Holehouse AS, Ho JC, Fan L, Toledo-Sherman L, Seitova A, Arrowsmith CH. J Biol Chem. 2019 Apr 26;294(17):6986-7001. doi: 10.1074/jbc.RA118.007204. Epub 2019 Mar 6. PubMed 30842263.
Backbone
  Vector backbone: pBacMam2-DiEx-LIC
  Vector type: Mammalian Expression ; Baculovirus Expression
Growth in bacteria
  Bacterial resistance: Ampicillin, 100 μg/mL
  Growth temperature: 37°C
  Growth strain: DH5alpha
  Copy number: High Copy
Gene/Insert
  Gene/Insert name: HTT (alt name: huntingtin)
  Species: H. sapiens (human)
  Insert size (bp): 9561
  Mutation: Q66 (polyQ repeat)
  Entrez Gene: HTT (a.k.a. HD, IT15, LOMARS)
  Promoter: CMV and P10
  Tag / fusion protein: FLAG (N terminal on insert)
  Cloning method: Ligation Independent Cloning
  Sequencing primers: 5′ pFBM-fwd (5'-caaaatgtcgtaacaactccgc-3'); 3′ pFBM-rev (5'- tagttaagaataccagtcaatctttcac-3')
Resource information
  A portion of this plasmid was derived from a plasmid made by: Kazusa DNA Research Institute Gene KIEE4296 & Original Clone ID cp94296
Terms and licenses: Academic/Nonprofit Terms; Industry Terms: Not Available to Industry
Depositor comments: Please visit https://www.biorxiv.org/content/early/2018/12/10/492215 for BioRxiv preprint.
How to cite: pBacMam2-DiEx-LIC-N-flag_huntingtin_full-length_Q66 was a gift from Cheryl Arrowsmith (Addgene plasmid # 111735 ; http://n2t.net/addgene:111735 ; RRID:Addgene_111735)
