>Addgene plasmid #111735 | pBacMam2-DiEx-LIC-N-flag_huntingtin_full-length_Q66 | depositor partial sequence | sequence record 209886 | insert
ATGGCGACCCTGGAAAAGCTGATGAAGGCCTTCGAGTCCCTCAAGTCCTTCCAACAGCAGCAACAGCAAC
AACAGCAGCAACAGCAACAACAGCAGCAACAGCAACAACAGCAGCAACAGCAACAACAGCAGCAACAGCA
ACAACAGCAGCAACAGCAACAACAGCAGCAACAGCAACAACAGCAGCAACAGCAACAACAGCAGCAACAG
CAACAACAGCAGCAACAGCAACAACAGCAGCAACAGCAACCGCCACCGCCGCCGCCGCCGCCGCCGCCTC
CTCAGCTTCCTCAGCCGCCGCCGCAGGCACAGCCGCTGCTGCCTCAGCCGCAGCCGCCCCCGCCGCCGCC
CCCGCCGCCACCCGGCCCGGCTGTGGCTGAGGAGCCGCTGCACCGACCAAAGAAAGAACTTTCAGCTACC
AAGAAAGACCGTGTGAATCATTGTCTGACAATATGTGAAAACATAGTGGCACAGTCTGTCAGAAATTCTC
CAGAATTTCAGAAACTTCTGGGCATCGCTATGGAACTTTTTCTGCTGTGCAGTGATGACGCAGAGTCAGA
TGTCAGGATGGTGGCTGACGAATGCCTCAACAAAGTTATCAAAGCTTTGATGGATTCTAATCTTCCAAGG
TTACAGCTCGAGCTCTATAAGGAAATTAAAAAGAATGGTGCCCCTCGGAGTTTGCGTGCTGCCCTGTGGA
GGTTTGCTGAGCTGGCTCACCTGGTTCGGCCTCAGAAATGCAGGCCTTACCTGGTGAACCTTCTGCCGTG
CCTGACTCGAACAAGCAAGAGACCCGAAGAATCAGTCCAGGAGACCTTGGCTGCAGCTGTTCCCAAAATT
ATGGCTTCTTTTGGCAATTTTGCAAATGACAATGAAATTAAGGTTTTGTTAAAGGCCTTCATAGCGAACC
TGAAGTCAAGCTCCCCCACCATTCGGCGGACAGCGGCTGGATCAGCAGTGAGCATCTGCCAGCACTCAAG
AAGGACACAATATTTCTATAGTTGGCTACTAAATGTGCTCTTAGGCTTACTCGTTCCTGTCGAGGATGAA
CACTCCACTCTGCTGATTCTTGGCGTGCTGCTCACCCTGAGGTATTTGGTGCCCTTGCTGCAGCAGCAGG
TCAAGGACACAAGCCTGAAAGGCAGCTTCGGAGTGACAAGGAAAGAAATGGAAGTCTCTCCTTCTGCAGA
GCAGCTTGTCCAGGTTTATGAACTGACGTTACATCATACACAGCACCAAGACCACAATGTTGTGACCGGA
GCCCTGGAGCTGTTGCAGCAGCTCTTCAGAACGCCTCCACCCGAGCTTCTGCAAACCCTGACCGCAGTCG
GGGGCATTGGGCAGCTCACCGCTGCTAAGGAGGAGTCTGGTGGCCGAAGCCGTAGTGGGAGTATTGTGGA
ACTTATAGCTGGAGGGGGTTCCTCATGCAGCCCTGTCCTTTCAAGAAAACAAAAAGGCAAAGTGCTCTTA
GGAGAAGAAGAAGCCTTGGAGGATGACTCTGAATCGAGATCGGATGTCAGCAGCTCTGCCTTAACAGCCT
CAGTGAAGGATGAGATCAGTGGAGAGCTGGCTGCTTCTTCAGGGGTTTCCACTCCAGGGTCAGCAGGTCA
TGACATCATCACAGAACAGCCACGGTCACAGCACACACTGCAGGCGGACTCAGTGGATCTGGCCAGCTGT
GACTTGACAAGCTCTGCCACTGATGGGGATGAGGAGGATATCTTGAGCCACAGCTCCAGCCAGGTCAGCG
CCGTCCCATCTGACCCTGCCATGGACCTGAATGATGGGACCCAGGCCTCGTCGCCCATCAGCGACAGCTC
CCAGACCACCACCGAAGGGCCTGATTCAGCTGTTACCCCTTCAGACAGTTCTGAAATTGTGTTAGACGGT
ACCGACAACCAGTATTTGGGCCTGCAGATTGGACAGCCCCAGGATGAAGATGAGGAAGCCACAGGTATTC
TTCCTGATGAAGCCTCGGAGGCCTTCAGGAACTCTTCCATGGCCCTTCAACAGGCACATTTATTGAAAAA
CATGAGTCACTGCAGGCAGCCTTCTGACAGCAGTGTTGATAAATTTGTGTTGAGAGATGAAGCTACTGAA
CCGGGTGATCAAGAAAACAAGCCTTGCCGCATCAAAGGTGACATTGGACAGTCCACTGATGATGACTCTG
CACCTCTTGTCCATTGTGTCCGCCTTTTATCTGCTTCGTTTTTGCTAACAGGGGGAAAAAATGTGCTGGT
TCCGGACAGGGATGTGAGGGTCAGCGTGAAGGCCCTGGCCCTCAGCTGTGTGGGAGCAGCTGTGGCCCTC
CACCCGGAATCTTTCTTCAGCAAACTCTATAAAGTTCCTCTTGACACCACGGAATACCCTGAGGAACAGT
ATGTCTCAGACATCTTGAACTACATCGATCATGGAGACCCACAGGTTCGAGGAGCCACTGCCATTCTCTG
TGGGACCCTCATCTGCTCCATCCTCAGCAGGTCCCGCTTCCACGTGGGAGATTGGATGGGCACCATTAGA
ACCCTCACAGGAAATACATTTTCTTTGGCGGATTGCATTCCTTTGCTGCGGAAAACACTGAAGGATGAGT
CTTCTGTTACTTGCAAGTTAGCTTGTACAGCTGTGAGGAACTGTGTCATGAGTCTCTGCAGCAGCAGCTA
CAGTGAGTTAGGACTGCAGCTGATCATCGATGTGCTGACTCTGAGGAACAGTTCCTATTGGCTGGTGAGG
ACAGAGCTTCTGGAAACCCTTGCAGAGATTGACTTCAGGCTGGTGAGCTTTTTGGAGGCAAAAGCAGAAA
ACTTACACAGAGGGGCTCATCATTATACAGGGCTTTTAAAACTGCAAGAACGAGTGCTCAATAATGTTGT
CATCCATTTGCTTGGAGATGAAGACCCCAGGGTGCGACATGTTGCCGCAGCATCACTAATTAGGCTTGTC
CCAAAGCTGTTTTATAAATGTGACCAAGGACAAGCTGATCCAGTAGTGGCCGTGGCAAGAGATCAAAGCA
GTGTTTACCTGAAACTTCTCATGCATGAGACGCAGCCTCCATCTCATTTCTCCGTCAGCACAATAACCAG
AATATATAGAGGCTATAACCTACTACCAAGCATAACAGACGTCACTATGGAAAATAACCTTTCAAGAGTT
ATTGCAGCAGTTTCTCATGAACTAATCACATCAACCACCAGAGCACTCACATTTGGATGCTGTGAAGCTT
TGTGTCTTCTTTCCACTGCCTTCCCAGTTTGCATTTGGAGTTTAGGTTGGCACTGTGGAGTGCCTCCACT
GAGTGCCTCAGATGAGTCTAGGAAGAGCTGTACCGTTGGGATGGCCACAATGATTCTGACCCTGCTCTCG
TCAGCTTGGTTCCCATTGGATCTCTCAGCCCATCAAGATGCTTTGATTTTGGCCGGAAACTTGCTTGCAG
CCAGTGCTCCCAAATCTCTGAGAAGTTCATGGGCCTCTGAAGAAGAAGCCAACCCAGCAGCCACCAAGCA
AGAGGAGGTCTGGCCAGCCCTGGGGGACCGGGCCCTGGTGCCCATGGTGGAGCAGCTCTTCTCTCACCTG
CTGAAGGTGATTAACATTTGTGCCCACGTCCTGGATGACGTGGCTCCTGGACCCGCAATAAAGGCAGCCT
TGCCTTCTCTAACAAACCCCCCTTCTCTAAGTCCCATCCGACGAAAGGGGAAGGAGAAAGAACCAGGAGA
ACAAGCATCTGTACCGTTGAGTCCCAAGAAAGGCAGTGAGGCCAGTGCAGCTTCTAGACAATCTGATACC
TCAGGTCCTGTTACAACAAGTAAATCCTCATCACTGGGGAGTTTCTATCATCTTCCTTCATACCTCAAAC
TGCATGATGTCCTGAAAGCTACACACGCTAACTACAAGGTCACGCTGGATCTTCAGAACAGCACGGAAAA
GTTTGGAGGGTTTCTTCGCTCAGCCTTGGATGTTCTTTCTCAGATACTAGAGCTGGCCACACTGCAGGAC
ATTGGGAAGTGTGTTGAAGAGATCCTAGGATACCTGAAATCCTGCTTTAGTCGAGAACCAATGATGGCAA
CTGTTTGTGTTCAACAATTGTTGAAGACTCTCTTTGGCACAAACTTGGCCTCCCAGTTTGATGGCTTATC
TTCCAACCCCAGCAAGTCACAAGGCCGAGCACAGCGCCTTGGCTCCTCCAGTGTGAGGCCAGGCTTGTAC
CACTACTGCTTCATGGCCCCGTACACCCACTTCACCCAGGCCCTCGCTGACGCCAGCCTGAGGAACATGG
TGCAGGCGGAGCAGGAGAACGACACCTCGGGATGGTTTGATGTCCTCCAGAAAGTGTCTACCCAGTTGAA
GACAAACCTCACGAGTGTCACAAAGAACCGTGCAGATAAGAATGCTATTCATAATCACATTCGTTTGTTT
GAACCTCTTGTTATAAAAGCTTTAAAACAGTACACGACTACAACATGTGTGCAGTTACAGAAGCAGGTTT
TAGATTTGCTGGCGCAGCTGGTTCAGTTACGGGTTAATTACTGTCTTCTGGATTCAGATCAGGTGTTTAT
TGGCTTTGTATTGAAACAGTTTGAATACATTGAAGTGGGCCAGTTCAGGGAATCAGAGGCAATCATTCCA
AACATCTTTTTCTTCTTGGTATTACTATCTTATGAACGCTATCATTCAAAACAGATCATTGGAATTCCTA
AAATCATTCAGCTCTGTGATGGCATCATGGCCAGTGGAAGGAAGGCTGTGACACATGCCATACCGGCTCT
GCAGCCCATAGTCCACGACCTCTTTGTATTAAGAGGAACAAATAAAGCTGATGCAGGAAAAGAGCTTGAA
ACCCAAAAAGAGGTGGTGGTGTCAATGTTACTGAGACTCATCCAGTACCATCAGGTGTTGGAGATGTTCA
TTCTTGTCCTGCAGCAGTGCCACAAGGAGAATGAAGACAAGTGGAAGCGACTGTCTCGACAGATAGCTGA
CATCATCCTCCCAATGTTAGCCAAACAGCAGATGCACATTGACTCTCATGAAGCCCTTGGAGTGTTAAAT
ACATTATTTGAGATTTTGGCCCCTTCCTCCCTCCGTCCGGTAGACATGCTTTTACGGAGTATGTTCGTCA
CTCCAAACACAATGGCGTCCGTGAGCACTGTTCAACTGTGGATATCGGGAATTCTGGCCATTTTGAGGGT
TCTGATTTCCCAGTCAACTGAAGATATTGTTCTTTCTCGTATTCAGGAGCTCTCCTTCTCTCCGTATTTA
ATCTCCTGTACAGTAATTAATAGGTTAAGAGATGGGGACAGTACTTCAACGCTAGAAGAACACAGTGAAG
GGAAACAAATAAAGAATTTGCCAGAAGAAACATTTTCAAGGTTTCTATTACAACTGGTTGGTATTCTTTT
AGAAGACATTGTTACAAAACAGCTGAAGGTGGAAATGAGTGAGCAGCAACATACTTTCTATTGCCAGGAA
CTAGGCACACTGCTAATGTGTCTGATCCACATCTTCAAGTCTGGAATGTTCCGGAGAATCACAGCAGCTG
CCACTAGGCTGTTCCGCAGTGATGGCTGTGGCGGCAGTTTCTACACCCTGGACAGCTTGAACTTGCGGGC
TCGTTCCATGATCACCACCCACCCGGCCCTGGTGCTGCTCTGGTGTCAGATACTGCTGCTTGTCAACCAC
ACCGACTACCGCTGGTGGGCAGAAGTGCAGCAGACCCCGAAAAGACACAGTCTGTCCAGCACAAAGTTAC
TTAGTCCCCAGATGTCTGGAGAAGAGGAGGATTCTGACTTGGCAGCCAAACTTGGAATGTGCAATAGAGA
AATAGTACGAAGAGGGGCTCTCATTCTCTTCTGTGATTATGTCTGTCAGAACCTCCATGACTCCGAGCAC
TTAACGTGGCTCATTGTAAATCACATTCAAGATCTGATCAGCCTTTCCCACGAGCCTCCAGTACAGGACT
TCATCAGTGCCGTTCATCGGAACTCTGCTGCCAGCGGCCTGTTCATCCAGGCAATTCAGTCTCGTTGTGA
AAACCTTTCAACTCCAACCATGCTGAAGAAAACTCTTCAGTGCTTGGAGGGGATCCATCTCAGCCAGTCG
GGAGCTGTGCTCACGCTGTATGTGGACAGGCTTCTGTGCACCCCTTTCCGTGTGCTGGCTCGCATGGTCG
ACATCCTTGCTTGTCGCCGGGTAGAAATGCTTCTGGCTGCAAATTTACAGAGCAGCATGGCCCAGTTGCC
AATGGAAGAACTCAACAGAATCCAGGAATACCTTCAGAGCAGCGGGCTCGCTCAGAGACACCAAAGGCTC
TATTCCCTGCTGGACAGGTTTCGTCTCTCCACCATGCAAGACTCACTTAGTCCCTCTCCTCCAGTCTCTT
CCCACCCGCTGGACGGGGATGGGCACGTGTCACTGGAAACAGTGAGTCCGGACAAAGACTGGTACGTTCA
TCTTGTCAAATCCCAGTGTTGGACCAGGTCAGATTCTGCACTGCTGGAAGGTGCAGAGCTGGTGAATCGG
ATTCCTGCTGAAGATATGAATGCCTTCATGATGAACTCGGAGTTCAACCTAAGCCTGCTAGCTCCATGCT
TAAGCCTAGGGATGAGTGAAATTTCTGGTGGCCAGAAGAGTGCCCTTTTTGAAGCAGCCCGTGAGGTGAC
TCTGGCCCGTGTGAGCGGCACCGTGCAGCAGCTCCCTGCTGTCCATCATGTCTTCCAGCCCGAGCTGCCT
GCAGAACCGGCGGCCTACTGGAGCAAGTTGAATGATCTGTTTGGGGATGCTGCACTGTATCAGTCCCTGC
CCACTCTGGCCCGGGCCCTGGCACAGTACCTGGTGGTGGTCTCCAAACTGCCCAGTCATTTGCACCTTCC
TCCTGAGAAAGAGAAGGACATTGTGAAATTCGTGGTGGCAACCCTTGAGGCCCTGTCCTGGCATTTGATC
CATGAGCAGATCCCGCTGAGTCTGGATCTCCAGGCAGGGCTGGACTGCTGCTGCCTGGCCCTGCAGCTGC
CTGGCCTCTGGAGCGTGGTCTCCTCCACAGAGTTTGTGACCCACGCCTGCTCCCTCATCCACTGTGTGCA
CTTCATCCTGGAGGCCGTTGCAGTGCAGCCTGGAGAGCAGCTTCTTAGTCCAGAAAGAAGGACAAATACC
CCAAAAGCCATCAGCGAGGAGGAGGAGGAAGTAGATCCAAACACACAGAATCCTAAGTATATCACTGCAG
CCTGTGAGATGGTGGCAGAAATGGTGGAGTCTCTGCAGTCGGTGTTGGCCTTGGGTCATAAAAGGAATAG
CGGCGTGCCGGCGTTTCTCACGCCATTGCTCAGGAACATCATCATCAGCCTGGCCCGCCTGCCCCTTGTC
AACAGCTACACACGTGTGCCCCCACTGGTGTGGAAGCTTGGATGGTCACCCAAACCGGGAGGGGATTTTG
GCACAGCATTCCCTGAGATCCCCGTGGAGTTCCTCCAGGAAAAGGAAGTCTTTAAGGAGTTCATCTACCG
CATCAACACACTAGGCTGGACCAGTCGTACTCAGTTTGAAGAAACTTGGGCCACCCTCCTTGGTGTCCTG
GTGACGCAGCCCCTCGTGATGGAGCAGGAGGAGAGCCCACCAGAAGAAGACACAGAGAGGACCCAGATCA
ACGTCCTGGCCGTGCAGGCCATCACCTCACTGGTGCTCAGTGCAATGACTGTGCCTGTGGCCGGCAACCC
AGCTGTAAGCTGCTTGGAGCAGCAGCCCCGGAACAAGCCTCTGAAAGCTCTCGACACCAGGTTTGGGAGG
AAGCTGAGCATTATCAGAGGGATTGTGGAGCAAGAGATTCAAGCAATGGTTTCAAAGAGAGAGAATATTG
CCACCCATCATTTATATCAGGCATGGGATCCTGTCCCTTCTCTGTCTCCGGCTACTACAGGTGCCCTCAT
CAGCCACGAGAAGCTGCTGCTGCAGATCAACCCCGAGCGGGAGCTGGGGAGCATGAGCTACAAACTCGGC
CAGGTGTCCATACACTCCGTGTGGCTAGGGAACAGCATCACACCCCTGAGGGAGGAGGAATGGGACGAGG
AAGAGGAGGAGGAGGCCGACGCCCCTGCACCTTCGTCACCACCCACGTCTCCAGTCAACTCCAGGAAACA
CCGGGCTGGAGTTGACATCCACTCCTGTTCGCAGTTTTTGCTTGAGTTGTACAGCCGCTGGATCCTGCCG
TCCAGCTCAGCCAGGAGGACCCCGGCCATCCTGATCAGTGAGGTGGTCAGATCCCTTCTAGTGGTCTCAG
ACTTGTTCACCGAGCGCAACCAGTTTGAGCTGATGTATGTGACGCTGACAGAACTGCGAAGGGTGCACCC
TTCAGAAGACGAGATCCTCGCTCAGTACCTGGTGCCTGCCACCTGCAAGGCAGCTGCCGTCCTTGGGATG
GACAAGGCCGTGGCGGAGCCTGTCAGCCGCCTGCTGGAGAGCACGCTCAGGAGCAGCCACCTGCCCAGCA
GGGTTGGAGCCCTGCACGGCATCCTCTATGTGCTGGAGTGCGACCTGCTGGACGACACTGCCAAGCAGCT
CATCCCGGTCATCAGCGACTATCTCCTCTCCAACCTGAAAGGGATCGCCCACTGCGTGAACATTCACAGC
CAGCAGCACGTACTGGTCATGTGTGCCACTGCGTTTTACCTCATTGAGAACTATCCTCTGGACGTAGGGC
CGGAATTTTCAGCATCAATAATACAGATGTGTGGGGTGATGCTGTCTGGAAGTGAGGAGTCCACCCCCTC
CATCATTTACCACTGTGCCCTCAGAGGCCTGGAGCGCCTCCTGCTCTCTGAGCAGCTCTCCCGCCTGGAT
GCAGAATCGCTGGTCAAGCTGAGTGTGGACAGAGTGAACGTGCACAGCCCGCACCGGGCCATGGCGGCTC
TGGGCCTGATGCTCACCTGCATGTACACAGGAAAGGAGAAAGTCAGTCCGGGTAGAACTTCAGACCCTAA
TCCTGCAGCCCCCGACAGCGAGTCAGTGATTGTTGCTATGGAGCGGGTATCTGTTCTTTTTGATAGGATC
AGGAAAGGCTTTCCTTGTGAAGCCAGAGTGGTGGCCAGGATCCTGCCCCAGTTTCTAGACGACTTCTTCC
CACCCCAGGACATCATGAACAAAGTCATCGGAGAGTTTCTGTCCAACCAGCAGCCATACCCCCAGTTCAT
GGCCACCGTGGTGTATAAGGTGTTTCAGACTCTGCACAGCACCGGGCAGTCGTCCATGGTCCGGGACTGG
GTCATGCTGTCCCTCTCCAACTTCACGCAGAGGGCCCCGGTCGCCATGGCCACGTGGAGCCTCTCCTGCT
TCTTTGTCAGCGCGTCCACCAGCCCGTGGGTCGCGGCGATCCTCCCACATGTCATCAGCAGGATGGGCAA
GCTGGAGCAGGTGGACGTGAACCTTTTCTGCCTGGTCGCCACAGACTTCTACAGACACCAGATAGAGGAG
GAGCTCGACCGCAGGGCCTTCCAGTCTGTGCTTGAGGTGGTTGCAGCCCCAGGAAGCCCATATCACCGGC
TGCTGACTTGTTTACGAAATGTCCACAAGGTCACCACCTGC
